>Addgene plasmid #239513 | pKS1428 | addgene full sequence | sequence record 475875 | Addgene NGS Result
ACTGGCCGATAATTGCAGACGAACGTTGATAGGTCAAGATCAATGTAAACAATTACTTTGTTATGTAGAG
TTTTTTTAGCTACCTATATTCCACCATAACATCAATCATGCGGTTGCTGGTGTATTTACCAATAATGTTT
AATGTATATATATATATATATATATGGGGCCGTATACTTACATATAGTAGATGTCAAGCGTAGGCGCTTC
CCCTGCCGGCTGTGAGGGCGCCATAACCAAGGTATCTATAGACCGCCAATCAGCAAACTACCTCCGTACA
TTCATGTTGCACCCACACATTTATACACCCAGACCGCGACAAATTACCCATAAGGTTGTTTGTGACGGCG
TCGTACAAGAGAACGTGGGAACTTTTTAGGCTCACCAAAAAAGAAAGAAAAAATACGAGTTGCTGACAGA
AGCCTCAAGAAAAAAAAAATTCTTCTTCGACTATGCTGGAGGCAGAGATGATCGAGCCGGTAGTTAACTA
TATATAGCTAAATTGGTTCCATCACCTTCTTTTCTGGTGTCGCTCCTTCTAGTGCTATTTCTGGCTTTTC
CTATTTTTTTTTTTCCATTTTTCTTTCTCTCTTTCTAATATATAAATTCTCTTGCATTTTCTATTTTTCT
CTCTATCTATTCTACTTGTTTATTCCCTTCAAGGTTTTTTTTTAAGGAGTACTTGTTTTTAGAATATACG
GTCAACGAACTATAATTAACTAAACAGATCTATGGAGGTTCACGGTTCAGGATTCAGAAGAATATTATTA
TTGGCATTATGTATTTCAGGTATTTGGTCAGCATATATCTACCAAGGTGTTTTACAAGAAACCTTATCAA
CAAAGAGATTTGGTCCTGATGAGAAGAGATTTGAACATTTAGCATTCTTGAATTTGGCCCAATCTGTCGT
TTGTTTGATTTGGTCTTATATTATGATCAAGTTATGGTCAAACGCTGGTAATGGTGGAGCTCCATGGTGG
ACTTATTGGTCAGCCGGTATAACCAACACCATAGGACCAGCTATGGGTATTGAGGCATTAAAATATATAT
CTTACCCAGCACAAGTTTTAGCAAAATCATCTAAAATGATACCAGTTATGTTAATGGGAACCTTGGTTTA
CGGAATAAGATATACATTTCCAGAATACATGTGCACTTTCTTGGTTGCAGGTGGTGTCTCTATATTTGCA
TTGTTAAAGACCTCTTCTAAGACTATCTCTAAGTTGGCACATCCTAATGCCCCTTTGGGATACGCATTAT
GCTCATTAAATTTGGCATTTGATGGATTTACTAATGCAACCCAGGATTCTATTGCATCTAGGTATCCTAA
AACTGAGGCTTGGGATATTATGTTAGGTATGAATTTGTGGGGTACTATTTATAATATGATCTACATGTTC
GGATTACCTCAAGGTATTGGATTTAAAGCAATTCAGTTTTGCAAGTTACACCCTGAAGCCGCTTGGGATA
TATTGAAGTACTGCATTTGTGGAGCTGTAGGACAAAATTTTATCTTTATGACAATATCTAATTTTGGTTC
ATTGGCAAATACTACAATAACTACAACCAGAAAGTTCGTTTCAATTGTTGTATCATCTGTAATGTCTGGT
AACCCATTATCTTTAAAACAGTGGGGTTGTGTATCTATGGTCTTTGGTGGTTTAGCTTACCAAATCTATT
TAAAATGGAAGAAATTACAAAGAGTTGAAGGTTCTGTTTCTAAAGGTGAAGAATTATTCACTGGTGTTGT
CCCAATTTTGGTTGAATTAGATGGTGATGTTAATGGTCACAAATTTTCTGTCTCCGGTGAAGGTGAAGGT
GATGCTACTTACGGTAAATTGACCTTAAAATTTATTTGTACTACTGGTAAATTGCCAGTTCCATGGCCAA
CCTTAGTCACTACTTTATCTTGGGGTGTTCAATGTTTTGCAAGATACCCAGATCATATGAAACAACATGA
CTTTTTCAAGTCTGCCATGCCAGAAGGTTATGTTCAAGAAAGAACTATTTTTTTCAAAGATGACGGTAAC
TACAAGACCAGAGCTGAAGTCAAGTTTGAAGGTGATACCTTAGTTAATAGAATCGAATTAAAAGGTATTG
ATTTTAAAGAAGATGGTAACATTTTAGGTCACAAATTGGAATACAATTATTTCTCTGACAATGTTTACAT
CACTGCTGACAAACAAAAGAATGGTATCAAAGCTAACTTCAAAATTAGACACAACATTGAAGATGGTGGT
GTTCAATTAGCTGACCATTATCAACAAAATACTCCAATTGGTGATGGTCCAGTCTTGTTACCAGACAACC
ATTACTTATCCACTCAATCTAAGTTATCCAAAGATCCAAACGAAAAGAGGGACCACATGGTCTTGTTAGA
ATTTGTTACTGCTGCTGGTATTACCTTGGGTATGGATGAATTGTACAAAGGATCCGCAGAGTATGTGCGG
GCCCTGTTTGACTTTAATGGGAATGATGAAGAAGACCTTCCCTTTAAGAAAGGAGACATCCTGAGAATCC
GGGATAAGCCTGAAGAGCAGTGGTGGAATGCAGAGGACAGCGAAGGAAAGAGGGGGATGATTCCTGTCCC
TTACGTGGAGAAGTATGGATCTGGGAGCGGATCTGGAGGCAGCATGGCGGAATATGTACGAGCTCTTTTT
GATTTTAATGGCAATGATGAGGAGGATCTCCCTTTTAAAAAGGGCGATATTCTGCGCATTCGTGATAAGC
CAGAGGAACAATGGTGGAACGCCGAGGATAGTGAGGGGAAACGCGGCATGATTCCGGTGCCGTATGTAGA
GAAGTACTAATGGCGCCAATTGGTGCGGCAATTGATAATAACGAAAATGTCTTTTAATGATCTGGGTATA
ATGAGGAATTTTCCGAACGTTTTTACTTTATATATATATATACATGTAACATATATTCTATACGCTATAG
AGAAAGGAAATTTTTCAATTAAAAAAAAAATAGAGAAAGAGTTTCACTTCTTGATTATCGCTAACACTAA
TGGTTGAAGTACTGCTACTTTAATTTTATGCTGCCAAACCAGATGTCAACACAGCTACAACGCCTTGCCA
ACAGGGAGTTCTTCAGAGACATGGAGGCTCAAAACGAAATTATTGACAGCCTAGACATCAATAGTCATAC
AACAGAAAGCGACCACCCAACTTTGGCTGATAATAGCGTATAAACAATGCATACTTTGTACGTTCAAAAT
ACAATGCAGTAGATATATTTATGCATATTACATATAATACATATCACATAGGAAGCAACAGGCGCGTTGG
ACTTTTAATTTTCGAGGACCGCGAATCCTTACATCACACCCAATCCCCCACAAGTGATCCCCCACACACC
ATAGCTTCAAAATGTTTCTACTCCTTTTTTACTCTTCCAGATTTTCTCGGACTCCGCGCATCGCCGTACC
ACTTCAAAACACCCAAGCACAGCATACTAAATTTCCCCTCTTTCTTCCTCTAGGGTGTCGTTAATTACCC
GTACTAAAGGTTTGGAAAAGAAAAAAGACACCGCCTCGTTTCTTTTTCTTCGTCGAAAAAGGCAATAAAA
ATTTTTATCACGTTTCTTTTTCTTGAAAATTTTTTTTTTTGATTTTTTTCTCTTTCGATGACCTCCCATT
GATATTTAAGTTAATAAACGGTCATCAATTTCTCAAGTTTCAGTTTCATTTTTCTTGTTCTATTACAACT
TTTTTTACTTCTTGCTCATTAGAAAGAAAGCATAGCAATCTAATCTAAGTTTTAATTACAAAAGATCTAT
GCTCATAGAAAACACTAATGATCGGTTTGGTATCGTCATAGATGCAGGGTCTTCGGGTTCGAGAATCCAT
GTGTTTAAGTGGCAGGACACGGAATCGCTTCTTCATGCAACAAACCAGGACTCACAGTCCATATTACAAT
CAGTACCTCATATTCATCAAGAAAAAGACTGGACTTTTAAGCTGAATCCAGGCTTGTCGAGTTTTGAAAA
AAAACCTCAAGATGCGTACAAATCTCACATCAAGCCGTTACTAGATTTTGCTAAGAATATTATCCCTGAA
TCACATTGGTCGAGTTGTCCCGTTTTTATTCAAGCAACCGCGGGCATGCGCCTTTTACCTCAAGACATAC
AATCTTCCATTTTGGATGGTTTGTGTCAGGGGCTCAAACACCCTGCAGAATTTTTGGTTGAGGATTGCTC
AGCACAAATTCAAGTCATTGATGGTGAAACCGAAGGTTTATATGGCTGGCTTGGCTTAAACTATCTATAT
GGACACTTTAATGACTATAATCCAGAAGTCTCTGACCATTTTACATTTGGGTTTATGGACATGGGCGGTG
CCTCTACTCAGATTGCGTTTGCACCGCATGATTCAGGAGAAATAGCTAGACATAGAGATGACATCGCCAC
CATCTTCTTGAGGAGTGTTAACGGAGATTTGCAGAAATGGGACGTTTTTGTTAGTACGTGGTTAGGGTTT
GGTGCCAATCAGGCTAGAAGAAGGTACTTGGCTCAGTTGATCAATACCCTTCCAGAAAACACAAATGATT
ACGAAAATGATGACTTCTCTACAAGGAACTTGAATGATCCATGTATGCCGCGAGGAAGCAGCACGGATTT
TGAATTTAAAGATACCATATTTCACATCGCGGGTTCTGGGAATTACGAACAATGTACAAAATCTATTTAT
CCGTTACTTTTAAAGAACATGCCTTGTGATGACGAGCCGTGCTTGTTTAATGGTGTTCATGCTCCTCGAA
TAGACTTTGCCAATGACAAATTTATAGGTACTTCTGAGTACTGGTACACTGCCAACGACGTATTCAAACT
TGGGGGCGAATACAACTTTGACAAATTTAGCAAAAGCCTAAGGGAGTTTTGCAATTCCAATTGGACGCAA
ATATTAGCGAACAGTGATAAAGGCGTGTATAATTCTATTCCGGAGAATTTTTTGAAAGATGCATGCTTTA
AGGGCAATTGGGTCCTTAATATACTTCATGAAGGGTTTGATATGCCTCGAATAGATGTCGACGCAGAAAA
TGTCAATGACAGGCCCTTATTTCAAAGTGTGGAAAAAGTCGAAGAACGAGAGTTATCGTGGACACTAGGC
AGAATTTTACTTTATGCCTCAGGTAGCATATTGGCAGGTAATGATGACTTCATGGTGGGTATTGCGCCCA
GTGAAAGAAGAACTAAGCTCACTGGTAAGAAATTCATACCTGGCAAGTTACTGGAGTCTGATCAACTACG
CAAGCAAAGTTCCGGATCCGGTTCATTGGGAAGAGGTAGAAGATCCAAATTGTAATAACTCGAGTGGCGC
GAATTTCTTATGATTTATGATTTTTATTATTAAATAAGTTATAAAAAAAATAAGTGTATACAAATTTTAA
AGTGACTCTTAGGTTTTAAAACGAAAATTCTTATTCTTGAGTAACTCTTTCCTGTAGGTCAGGTTGCTTT
CTCAGGTATAGCATGAGGTCGCTCTTATTGACCACACCTCTACCGGCATGCCGAGCAAATGCCTGCAAAT
CGCTCCCCATTTCGCTGGATGCACACACTGGCTTAAGATGACAACGCCTTGCCAACAGGGAGTTCTTCAG
AGACATGGAGGCTCAAAACGAAATTATTGACAGCCTAGACATCAATAGTCATACAACAGAAAGCGACCAC
CCAACTTTGGCTGATAATAGCGTATAAACAATGCATACTTTGTACGTTCAAAATACAATGCAGTAGATAT
ATTTATGCATATTACATATAATACATATCACATAGGAAGCAACAGGCGCGTTGGACTTTTAATTTTCGAG
GACCGCGAATCCTTACATCACACCCAATCCCCCACAAGTGATCCCCCACACACCATAGCTTCAAAATGTT
TCTACTCCTTTTTTACTCTTCCAGATTTTCTCGGACTCCGCGCATCGCCGTACCACTTCAAAACACCCAA
GCACAGCATACTAAATTTCCCCTCTTTCTTCCTCTAGGGTGTCGTTAATTACCCGTACTAAAGGTTTGGA
AAAGAAAAAAGACACCGCCTCGTTTCTTTTTCTTCGTCGAAAAAGGCAATAAAAATTTTTATCACGTTTC
TTTTTCTTGAAAATTTTTTTTTTTGATTTTTTTCTCTTTCGATGACCTCCCATTGATATTTAAGTTAATA
AACGGTCATCAATTTCTCAAGTTTCAGTTTCATTTTTCTTGTTCTATTACAACTTTTTTTACTTCTTGCT
CATTAGAAAGAAAGCATAGCAATCTAATCTAAGTTTTAATTACAAAAGATCTATGCCACCACCATCAAGA
AGTAGAATAAACAAAACAAGAACATTAGGAATAGTGGGTACAGCTATAGCAGTGTTGGTCACGTCCTACT
ATATATATCAAAAGGTGACAGGTTCTGTGTCCAAAGGAGAGGAGTTAATCAAGGAAAACATGAGAATGAA
AGTTGTCATGGAGGGCTCCGTTAATGGTCACCAATTCAAGTGTACAGGGGAAGGTGAAGGTAATCCTTAC
ATGGGTACACAAACTATGAGAATTAAAGTAATTGAAGGCGGACCACTACCATTTGCATTTGACATTCTGG
CAACGTCATTCATGTACGGATCACGAACTTTCATCAAGTACCCTAAAGGTATACCAGACTTTTTCAAGCA
ATCTTTTCCAGAGGGTTTTACATGGGAAAGGGTTACAAGATACGAAGATGGGGGTGTCGTCACAGTTATG
CAAGATACTTCATTAGAAGATGGCTGCCTTGTCTATCATGTGCAAGTAAGAGGGGTGAATTTTCCTTCTA
ACGGACCTGTGATGCAGAAAAAGACCAAAGGTTGGGAACCAAATACTGAAATGATGTACCCAGCTGATGG
AGGTTTGAGAGGCTACACACACATGGCGCTTAAAGTTGATGGTGGAGGTCATTTGTCTTGTAGTTTTGTT
ACCACTTATCGTTCTAAAAAGACTGTTGGCAATATCAAAATGCCAGGAATACATGCTGTAGACCACAGAC
TAGAAAGACTCGAAGAGAGCGATAACGAAATGTTCGTTGTACAGAGAGAGCATGCCGTAGCCAAATTTGC
TGGCTTAGGCGGTGGTATGGATGAATTGTATAAGGGATCCGGGTCAGGCTCCGGATCTGGCCCTCCCGCA
GCTCTTGCGCCAAAAAGACGAAGGTAATGGCAGTGCTTTTAACTAAGAATTATTAGTCTTTTCTGCTTAT
TTTTTCATCATAGTTTAGAACACTTTATATTAACGAATAGTTTATGAATCTATTTAGGTTTAAAAATTGA
TACAGTTTTATAAGTTACTTTTTCAAAGACTCGTGCTGTCTATTGCATAATGCACTGGAAGGGGAAAAAA
AAGGTGCACACGCGTGGCTTTTTCTTGAATTTGCAGTTTGAAAAATGCTGAGCAGTTACAGAGATGTTAC
GAACCACTAGTGCACTGCAGTACACGGTTTCCTTGAAATTTTTTTGATTCGGTAATCTCCGAACAGAAGG
AAGAACGAAGGAAGGAGCACAGACTTAGATTGGTATATATACGCATATGTAGTGTTGAAGAAACATGAAA
TTGCCCAGTATTCTTAACCCAACTGCACAGAACAAAAACGTGCAGGAAACGAAGATAAATCATGTCGAAA
GCTACATATAAGGAACGTGCTGCTACTCATCCTAGTCCTGTTGCTGCCAAGCTATTTAATATCATGCACG
AAAAGCAAACAAACTTGTGTGCTTCATTGGATGTTCGTACCACCAAGGAATTACTGGAGTTAGTTGAAGC
ATTAGGTCCCAAAATTTGTTTACTAAAAACACATGTGGATATCTTGACTGATTTTTCCATGGAGGGCACA
GTTAAGCCGCTAAAGGCATTATCCGCCAAGTACAATTTTTTACTCTTCGAAGACAGAAAATTTGCTGACA
TTGGTAATACAGTCAAATTGCAGTACTCTGCGGGTGTATACAGAATAGCAGAATGGGCAGACATTACGAA
TGCACACGGTGTGGTGGGCCCAGGTATTGTTAGCGGTTTGAAGCAGGCGGCAGAAGAAGTAACAAAGGAA
CCTAGAGGCCTTTTGATGTTAGCAGAATTGTCATGCAAGGGCTCCCTATCTACTGGAGAATATACTAAGG
GTACTGTTGACATTGCGAAGAGCGACAAAGATTTTGTTATCGGCTTTATTGCTCAAAGAGACATGGGTGG
AAGAGATGAAGGTTACGATTGGTTGATTATGACACCCGGTGTGGGTTTAGATGACAAGGGAGATGCATTG
GGTCAACAGTATAGAACCGTGGATGATGTGGTTTCTACAGGATCTGACATTATTATTGTTGGAAGAGGAC
TATTTGCAAAGGGAAGGGATGCTAAGGTAGAGGGTGAACGTTACAGAAAAGCAGGCTGGGAAGCATATTT
GAGAAGATGCGGCCAGCAAAACTAAAAAACTGTATTATAAGTAAATGCATGTATACTAAACTCACAAATT
AGAGCTTCAATTTAATTATATCAGTTATTACCCGAGTAGAGCACTTGAATCCACTGCCCCGGGAATCTCG
GTCGTAATGATTTCTATAATGACGAAAAAAAAAAAATTGGAAAGAAAAAGCTTCATGGCCTTTATAAAAA
GGAACTATCCAATACCTCGCCAGAACCAAGTAACAGTATTTTACGGGGCACAAATCAAGAACAATAAGAC
AGGACTGTAAAGATGGACGCATTGAACTCCAAAGAACAACAAGAGTTCCAAAAAGTAGTGGAACAAAAGC
AAATGAAGGATTTCATGCGTTTGTACTCTAATCTGGTAGAAAGATGTTTCACAGACTGTGTCAATGACTT
CACAACATCAAAGCTAACCAATAAGGAACAAACATGCATCATGAAGTGCTCAGAAAAGTTCTTGAAGCAT
AGCGAACGTGTAGGGCAGCGTTTCCAAGAACAAAACGCTGCCTTGGGACAAGGCTTGGGCCGATAAGGTG
TACTGGCGTATATATATCTAATTATGTATCTCTGGTGTAGCCCATTTTTAGCATGTAAATATAAAGACCG
AGCGGCCGCGTGTTACAACCAATTAACCAATTCTGATTAGAAAAACTCATCGAGCATCAAATGAAACTGC
AATTTATTCATATCAGGATTATCAATACCATATTTTTGAAAAAGCCGTTTCTGTAATGAAGGAGAAAACT
CACCGAGGCAGTTCCATAGGATGGCAAGATCCTGGTATCGGTCTGCGATTCCGACTCGTCCAACATCAAT
ACAACCTATTAATTTCCCCTCGTCAAAAATAAGGTTATCAAGTGAGAAATCACCATGAGTGACGACTGAA
TCCGGTGAGAATGGCAAAAGCTTATGCATTTCTTTCCAGACTTGTTCAACAGGCCAGCCATTACGCTCGT
CATCAAAATCACTCGCATCAACCAAACCGTTATTCATTCGTGATTGCGCCTGAGCGAGGCGAAATACGCG
ATCGCTGTTAAAAGGACAATTACAAACAGGAATCGAATGCAACCGGCGCAGGAACACTGCCAGCGCATCA
ACAATATTTTCACCTGAATCAGGATATTCTTCTAATACCTGGAATGCTGTTTTCCCGGGGATCGCAGTGG
TGAGTAACCATGCATCATCAGGAGTACGGATAAAATGCTTGATGGTCGGAAGAGGCATAAATTCCGTCAG
CCAGTTTAGTCTGACCATCTCATCTGTAACATCATTGGCAACGCTACCTTTGCCATGTTTCAGAAACAAC
TCTGGCGCATCGGGCTTCCCATACAATCGATAGATTGTCGCACCTGATTGCCCGACATTATCGCGAGCCC
ATTTATACCCATATAAATCAGCATCCATGTTGGAATTTAATCGCGGCCTGGAGCAAGACGTTTCCCGTTG
AATATGGCTCATAACACCCCTTGTATTACTGTTTATGTAAGCAGACAGTTTTATTGTTCATGATGATATA
TTTTTATCTTGTGCAATGTAACATCAGAGATTTTGAGACACAACGTGGCTTTGTTGAATAAATCGAACTT
TTGCTGAGTTGAAGGATCAGTCATGACCAAAATCCCTTAACGTGAGTTTTCGTTCCACTGAGCGTCAGAC
CCCGTAGAAAAGATCAAAGGATCTTCTTGAGATCCTTTTTTTCTGCGCGTAATCTGCTGCTTGCAAACAA
AAAAACCACCGCTACCAGCGGTGGTTTGTTTGCCGGATCAAGAGCTACCAACTCTTTTTCCGAAGGTAAC
TGGCTTCAGCAGAGCGCAGATACCAAATACTGTTCTTCTAGTGTAGCCGTAGTTAGGCCACCACTTCAAG
AACTCTGTAGCACCGCCTACATACCTCGCTCTGCTAATCCTGTTACCAGTGGCTGCTGCCAGTGGCGATA
AGTCGTGTCTTACCGGGTTGGACTCAAGACGATAGTTACCGGATAAGGCGCAGCGGTCGGGCTGAACGGG
GGGTTCGTGCACACAGCCCAGCTTGGAGCGAACGACCTACACCGAACTGAGATACCTACAGCGTGAGCTA
TGAGAAAGCGCCACGCTTCCCGAAGGGAGAAAGGCGGACAGGTATCCGGTAAGCGGCAGGGTCGGAACAG
GAGAGCGCACGAGGGAGCTTCCAGGGGGAAACGCCTGGTATCTTTATAGTCCTGTCGGGTTTCGCCACCT
CTGACTTGAGCGTCGATTTTTGTGATGCTCGTCAGGGGGGCGGAGCCTATGGAAAAACGCCAGCAACGCG
GCCTTTTTACGGTTCCTGGCCTTTTGCTGGCCTTTTGCTCACATGTTCTTTCCTGCGTTATCCCCTGATT
CTGTGGATAACCGTGCGGCCGCCAATGCTAAATTCGAGTGAAACACAGGAAGATCAGAAAATCCTCATTT
CATCCATATTAACAATAATTTCAAATGTTTATTTGCATTATTTGAAACTAGGCAAGACAAGCAACGAAAC
GTTTTTGAAAATTTTGAGTATTTTCAATAAATTTGTAGAGGACTCAGATATTGAAAAAAAGCTACAGCAA
TTAATACTTGATAAGAAGAGTATTGAGAAGGGCAACGGTTCATCATCTCATGGATCTGCACATGAACAAA
CACCAGAGTCAAACGACGTTGAAATTGAGGCTACTGCGCCAATTGATGACAATACAGACGATGATAACAA
ACCGAAGTTATCTGATGTAGAAAAGGATTAAAGATGCTAAGAGATAGTGATGATATTTCATAAATAATGT
AATTCTATATATGTTAATTACCTTTTTTGCGAGGCATATTTATGGTGAAGGATAAGTTTTGACCATCAAA
GAAGGTTAATGTGGCTGTGGTTTCAGGGTCCATAAAGCCCACATGGATAACATTACCCCTGAATTCGCAT
CTAGACTGA
Features (pLannotate 1.2.2; 17 found; start..end, strand, type, name):
    732..1709    +  CDS            UTR1: UTR1_ARATH - Experimental evidence at protein level: Swiss-Prot protein existence level 1. Essential sugar transporter required for the transport of UDP-galactose and UDP-glucose from the cytoplasm into the Golgi and the endoplasmic reticulum, to ensure quality control of protein folding. Essential for pollen development and involved in embryo sac progress. From Arabidopsis thaliana (Mouse-ear cress).
   1716..2429    +  CDS            mTurquoise2: mTurquoise2 is a basic (constitutively fluorescent) cyan fluorescent protein published in 2012, derived from Aequorea victoria. It is reported to be a rapidly-maturing monomer with very low acid sensitivity.
   2439..2636    +  CDS            crk (fragment): CRK_XENLA - Experimental evidence at transcript level: Swiss-Prot protein existence level 2. Required for apoptosis in Xenopus egg extracts (PubMed:9029144). Involved in cell branching and adhesion (By similarity). May mediate attachment-induced mapk8 activation, membrane ruffling and cell motility in a Rac-dependent manner. May regulate the efna5-epha3 signaling (By similarity). From Xenopus laevis (African clawed frog).
   2640..2828    +  CDS            CRKL (fragment): CRKL_HUMAN - Experimental evidence at protein level: Swiss-Prot protein existence level 1. May mediate the transduction of intracellular signals. From Homo sapiens (Human).
   3074..3190    +  CDS            MRL1 (fragment): MRL1_YEAST - Experimental evidence at protein level: Swiss-Prot protein existence level 1. Sorting receptor involved in the transport of vacuolar enzymes from the Golgi complex to the vacuole. Involved in the delivery and maturation of PEP4 (vacuolar proteinase A) and PRB1 (vacuolar proteinase B). From Saccharomyces cerevisiae (strain ATCC 204508 / S288c) (Baker's yeast).
   3352..3759    +  promoter       TEF1 promoter: S. cerevisiae TEF1; promoter for EF-1α
   3779..5263    +  CDS            YND1 (fragment): YND1_YEAST - Experimental evidence at protein level: Swiss-Prot protein existence level 1. Catalyzes the hydrolysis of phosphoanhydride bonds of nucleoside tri- and di-phosphates. Has equal high activity toward ADP/ATP, GDP/GTP, and UDP/UTP and approximately 50% less toward CDP/CTP and thiamine pyrophosphate. Has no activity toward GMP. Required for Golgi glycosylation and cell wall integrity. Together with CDC55, required for adenovirus E4orf4 (early region 4 open reading frame 4) induced toxicity, the apyrase activity is not required for this function. Plays a role in sphingolipid synthesis.
   5319..5506    +  terminator     ADH1 terminator: S. cerevisiae ADH1; transcription terminator for the S. cerevisiae alcohol dehydrogenase 1 (ADH1) gene
   5578..5694    +  CDS            MRL1 (fragment): MRL1_YEAST - Experimental evidence at protein level: Swiss-Prot protein existence level 1. Sorting receptor involved in the transport of vacuolar enzymes from the Golgi complex to the vacuole. Involved in the delivery and maturation of PEP4 (vacuolar proteinase A) and PRB1 (vacuolar proteinase B). From Saccharomyces cerevisiae (strain ATCC 204508 / S288c) (Baker's yeast).
   5856..6263    +  promoter       TEF1 promoter: S. cerevisiae TEF1; promoter for EF-1α
   6397..7104    +  CDS            mRuby2: mRuby2 is a basic (constitutively fluorescent) red fluorescent protein published in 2012, derived from Entacmaea quadricolor. It has moderate acid sensitivity.
   7445..7621    +  promoter       URA3 promoter (fragment): S. cerevisiae URA3
   7622..8425    +  CDS            URA3: orotidine-5'-phosphate decarboxylase, required for uracil biosynthesis; S. cerevisiae URA3; yeast auxotrophic marker, counterselectable with 5-fluoroorotic acid (5-FOA)
   8693..8953    +  CDS            TIM9: TIM9_YEAST - Experimental evidence at protein level: Swiss-Prot protein existence level 1. Mitochondrial intermembrane chaperone that participates in the import and insertion of multi-pass transmembrane proteins into the mitochondrial inner membrane. Also required for the transfer of beta- barrel precursors from the TOM complex to the sorting and assembly machinery (SAM complex) of the outer membrane. Acts as a chaperone-like protein that protects the hydrophobic precursors from aggregation and guide them through the mitochondrial intermembrane space. Compared to TIM10, it may have a strong st
   9067..9882    -  CDS            KanR: aminoglycoside phosphotransferase; aph(3')-Ia; confers resistance to kanamycin in bacteria or G418 (Geneticin®) in eukaryotes
  10107..10695   +  rep_origin     ori: high-copy-number ColE1/pMB1/pBR322/pUC origin of replication
  10802..11158   +  CDS            GEA2 (fragment): GEA2_YEAST - Experimental evidence at protein level: Swiss-Prot protein existence level 1. Activates the ARF proteins by exchanging bound GDP for free GTP. Plays a role in maintaining mitochondrial morphology (PubMed:25190516). From Saccharomyces cerevisiae (strain ATCC 204508 / S288c) (Baker's yeast).
