[The description below was written by a language model from this plasmid's Addgene catalogue record and pLannotate feature annotations shown in this document.]
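Description:
pKS1428 is an 11.3 kb yeast expression plasmid built by Golden Gate assembly on the in-house TMP138 backbone. It is propagated in E. coli at high copy through a ColE1/pUC-type origin with kanamycin selection (KanR, aph(3')-Ia) and is selected in Saccharomyces cerevisiae through the URA3 auxotrophic marker, which is also counterselectable with 5-FOA. No yeast replication origin (2μ or CEN/ARS) is annotated. Short stretches matching yeast genomic genes (TIM9 and GEA2) flank the marker and bacterial segment. These could be chromosomal homology arms for integration, although the record does not say so.

The payload consists of three expression cassettes in the same orientation. The first encodes the Arabidopsis thaliana UDP-galactose/UDP-glucose transporter UTR1 fused to the cyan fluorescent protein mTurquoise2 and two tandem Crk-family SH3 domains. Its promoter is not annotated. The second uses a TEF1 promoter and ADH1 terminator to express a truncated yeast apyrase, Ynd1p residues 1–495, carrying an enhanced PTS1 signal that directs it to the peroxisome. The third, also under a TEF1 promoter, encodes the N-terminal 36 residues of yeast Pex22 fused to mRuby2 and an inactivated SH3-binding peptide. The Pex22 fragment and peptide are named only in the depositor comments and are not annotated. The small MRL1 fragments upstream of each TEF1 promoter probably reflect genomic sequence adjoining the promoter part.

In this system the Pex22 fusion is meant to act as a peroxisomal "chauffeur" that recruits SH3-tagged membrane cargo through the SH3–peptide interaction. Because the peptide here is non-functional, the plasmid serves as a negative control for chauffeur-dependent delivery of UTR1 to peroxisomes. The cyan and red reporters allow localisation of cargo and chauffeur to be compared.
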