Addgene plasmid #239513: pKS1428
Purpose: Express UTR1 membrane protein cargo, peroxisomal Ynd1p truncation, and inactive Pex22 peroxisomal chauffeur as negative control
Depositing lab: John Dueber. Depositing organization: University of California, Berkeley.
Backbone
  Vector backbone: TMP138
  Backbone manufacturer: Internal
  Vector type: Yeast Expression
  Selectable markers: URA3
Growth in bacteria
  Bacterial resistance: Kanamycin, 50 μg/mL
  Growth temperature: 37°C
  Growth strain: DH5alpha
  Copy number: High Copy
Gene/Insert
  Gene/Insert name: AtUTR1-mTurquoise2-2xCrk_SH3
  Species: A. thaliana (mustard weed)
  Cloning method: Golden Gate
Terms and licenses: Academic/Nonprofit Terms; Industry Terms: Not Available to Industry
Depositor comments: Additional inserts: 1) ScYnd1p(1-495)-ePTS1; 2) ScPex22(1-36)-mRuby2-SH3pep_dead
How to cite: pKS1428 was a gift from John Dueber (Addgene plasmid # 239513 ; http://n2t.net/addgene:239513 ; RRID:Addgene_239513)
